>Addgene plasmid #103406 | LSB-hsa-miR-3065-5p | depositor full sequence | sequence record 195861 | Full Sequence
AATTGAGGGGATAACGCAGGAAAGAACATGTGAGCAAAAGGCCAGCAAAAGGCCAGGAACCGTAAAAAGG
CCGCGTTGCTGGCGTTTTTCCATAGGCTCCGCCCCCCTGACGAGCATCACAAAAATCGACGCTCAAGTCA
GAGGTGGCGAAACCCGACAGGACTATAAAGATACCAGGCGTTTCCCCCTGGAAGCTCCCTCGTGCGCTCT
CCTGTTCCGACCCTGCCGCTTACCGGATACCTGTCCGCCTTTCTCCCTTCGGGAAGCGTGGCGCTTTCTC
ATAGCTCACGCTGTAGGTATCTCAGTTCGGTGTAGGTCGTTCGCTCCAAGCTGGGCTGTGTGCACGAACC
CCCCGTTCAGCCCGACCGCTGCGCCTTATCCGGTAACTATCGTCTTGAGTCCAACCCGGTAAGACACGAC
TTATCGCCACTGGCAGCAGCCACTGGTAACAGGATTAGCAGAGCGAGGTATGTAGGCGGTGCTACAGAGT
TCTTGAAGTGGTGGCCTAACTACGGCTACACTAGAAGAACAGTATTTGGTATCTGCGCTCTGCTGAAGCC
AGTTACCTTCGGAAAAAGAGTTGGTAGCTCTTGATCCGGCAAACAAACCACCGCTGGTAGCGGTGGTTTT
TTTGTTTGCAAGCAGCAGATTACGCGCAGAAAAAAAGGATCTCAAGAAGATCCTTTGATCTTTTCTACGG
GGTCTGACGCTCAGTGGAACGAAAACTCACGTTAAGGGATTTTGGTCATGAGATTATCAAAAAGGATCTT
CACCTAGATCCTTTTAAATTAAAAATGAAGTTTTAAATCAATCTAAAGTATATATGAGTAAACTTGGTCT
GACAGTTACCAATGCTTAATCAGTGAGGCACCTATCTCAGCGATCTGTCTATTTCGTTCATCCATAGTTG
CCTGACTCCCCGTCGTGTAGATAACTACGATACGGGAGGGCTTACCATCTGGCCCCAGTGCTGCAATGAT
ACCGCGAGAACCACGCTCACCGGCTCCAGATTTATCAGCAATAAACCAGCCAGCCGGAAGGGCCGAGCGC
AGAAGTGGTCCTGCAACTTTATCCGCCTCCATCCAGTCTATTAATTGTTGCCGGGAAGCTAGAGTAAGTA
GTTCGCCAGTTAATAGTTTGCGCAACGTTGTTGCCATTGCTACAGGCATCGTGGTGTCACGCTCGTCGTT
TGGTATGGCTTCATTCAGCTCCGGTTCCCAACGATCAAGGCGAGTTACATGATCCCCCATGTTGTGCAAA
AAAGCGGTTAGCTCCTTCGGTCCTCCGATCGTTGTCAGAAGTAAGTTGGCCGCAGTGTTATCACTCATGG
TTATGGCAGCACTGCATAATTCTCTTACTGTCATGCCATCCGTAAGATGCTTTTCTGTGACTGGTGAGTA
CTCAACCAAGTCATTCTGAGAATAGTGTATGCGGCGACCGAGTTGCTCTTGCCCGGCGTCAATACGGGAT
AATACCGCGCCACATAGCAGAACTTTAAAAGTGCTCATCATTGGAAAACGTTCTTCGGGGCGAAAACTCT
CAAGGATCTTACCGCTGTTGAGATCCAGTTCGATGTAACCCACTCGTGCACCCAACTGATCTTCAGCATC
TTTTACTTTCACCAGCGTTTCTGGGTGAGCAAAAACAGGAAGGCAAAATGCCGCAAAAAAGGGAATAAGG
GCGACACGGAAATGTTGAATACTCATACTCTTCCTTTTTCAATATTATTGAAGCATTTATCAGGGTTATT
GTCTCATGAGCGGATACATATTTGAATGTAGCTCCGAATTTCTCGAGGGCTTGTCGACGACGGCGGTCTC
CGTCGTCAGGATCATGAATTCGACCCGCCTGCCACCATGACCGAGTACAAGCCCACGGTGCGCCTCGCCA
CCCGCGACGACGTCCCCCGGGCCGTACGCACCCTCGCCGCCGCGTTCGCCGACTACCCCGCCACGCGCCA
CACCGTCGACCCGGACCGCCACATCGAGCGGGTCACCGAGCTGCAAGAACTCTTCCTCACGCGCGTCGGG
CTCGACATCGGCAAGGTGTGGGTCGCGGACGACGGCGCCGCGGTGGCGGTCTGGACCACGCCGGAGAGCG
TCGAAGCGGGGGCGGTGTTCGCCGAGATCGGCCCGCGCATGGCCGAGTTGAGCGGTTCCCGGCTGGCCGC
GCAGCAACAGATGGAAGGCCTCCTGGCGCCGCACCGGCCCAAGGAGCCCGCGTGGTTCCTGGCCACCGTC
GGCGTCTCGCCCGACCACCAGGGCAAGGGTCTGGGCAGCGCCGTCGTGCTCCCCGGAGTGGAGGCGGCCG
AGCGCGCCGGGGTGCCCGCCTTCCTGGAGACATCCGCGCCCCGCAACCTCCCCTTCTACGAGCGGCTCGG
CTTCACCGTCACCGCCGACGTCGAGGTGCCCGAAGGACCGCGCACCTGGTGCATGACCCGCAAGCCCGGT
GCCTGATACGCGTGAATTCACTCCTCAGGTGCAGGCTGCCTATCAGAAGGTGGTGGCTGGTGTGGCCAAT
GCCCTGGCTCACAAATACCACTGAGATCTTTTTCCCTCTGCCAAAAATTATGGGGACATCATGAAGCCCC
TTGAGCATCTGACTTCTGGCTAATAAAGGAAATTTATTTTCATTGCAATAGTGTGTTGGAATTTTTTGTG
TCTCTCACTCGGAAGGACATATGGGAGGGCAAATCATTTAAAACATCAGAATGAGTATTTGGTTTAGAGT
TTGGCAACATATGCCCATATGCTGGCTGCCATGAACAAAGGTTGGCTATAAAGAGGTCATCAGTATATGA
AACAGCCCCCTGCTGTCCATTCCTTATTCCATAGAAAAGCCTTGACTTGAGGTTAGATTTTTTTTATATT
TTGTTTTGTGTTATTTTTTTCTTTAACATCCCTAAAATTTTCCTTACATGTTTTACTAGCCAGATTTTTC
CTCCTCTCCTGACTACTCCCAGTCATAGCTGTCCCTCTTCTCTTATGGAGATCCCTCGACCTGCAGCCCA
AGCTTGAATTCTCTAGAATTACCCTGTTATCCCTATGCTTGGTTTACCGAGCTCTTATTGGTTTTCAAAC
TTCATTGACTGTGCCCAACGCGCCTGGGAGCTCACGGGGACAGCCCCCCCCCAAAGCCCCCAGGGATGTA
ATTACGTCCCTCCCCCGCTAGGGGGCAGCAGCGAGCCGCCCGGGGCTCCGCTCCGGTCCGGCGCTCCCCC
CGCATCCCCGAGCCGGCAGCGTGCGGGGACAGCCCGGGCACGGGGAAGGTGGCACGGGATCGCTTTCCTC
TGAACGCTTCTCGCTGCTCTTTGAGCCTGCAGACACCTGGGGGGATACGGGGAAAAAGCTAGGCTGAAAG
ACCGGTTCTTAGAATGACACGCGCCTGGGAGCTCACGGGGACAGCCCCCCCCCAAAGCCCCCAGGGATGT
AATTACGTCCCTCCCCCGCTAGGGGGCAGCAGCGAGCCGCCCGGGGCTCCGCTCCGGTCCGGCGCTCCCC
CCGCATCCCCGAGCCGGCAGCGTGCGGGGACAGCCCGGGCACGGGGAAGGTGGCACGGGATCGCTTTCCT
CTGAACGCTTCTCGCTGCTCTTTGAGCCTGCAGACACCTGGGGGGATACGGGGAAAAAGCTAACTTCTGA
GACGACAACTTTGTATAGAAAAGTTGGCTCCGAATTCGCCCTTGACAGCAGAGATCCAGTTTGGTTAATT
AATTGGCTCCGGTGCCCGTCAGTGGGCAGAGCGCACATCGCCCACAGTCCCCGAGAAGTTGTGGGGAGGG
GTCGGCAATTGAACCGGTGCCTAGAGAAGGTGGCGCGGGGTAAACTGGGAAAGTGATGTCGTGTACTGGC
TCCGCCTTTTTCCCGAGGGTGGGGGAGAACCGTATATAAGTGCAGTAGTCGCCGTGAACGTTCTTTTTCG
CAACGGGTTTGCCGCCAGAACACAGGTAAGTGCCGTGTGTGGTTCCCGCGGGCCTGGCCTCTTTACGGGT
TATGGCCCTTGCGTGCCTTGAATTACTTCCACCTGGCTGCAGTACGTGATTCTTGATCCCGAGCTTCGGG
TTGGAAGTGGGTGGGAGAGTTCGAGGCCTTGCGCTTAAGGAGCCCCTTCGCCTCGTGCTTGAGTTGAGGC
CTGGCCTGGGCGCTGGGGCCGCCGCGTGCGAATCTGGTGGCACCTTCGCGCCTGTCTCGCTGCTTTCGAT
AAGTCTCTAGCCATTTAAAATTTTTGATGACCTGCTGCGACGCTTTTTTTCTGGCAAGATAGTCTTGTAA
ATGCGGGCCAAGATCTGCACACTGGTATTTCGGTTTTTGGGGCCGCGGGCGGCGACGGGGCCCGTGCGTC
CCAGCGCACATGTTCGGCGAGGCGGGGCCTGCGAGCGCGGCCACCGAGAATCGGACGGGGGTAGTCTCAA
GCTGGCCGGCCTGCTCTGGTGCCTGGCCTCGCGCCGCCGTGTATCGCCCCGCCCTGGGCGGCAAGGCTGG
CCCGGTCGGCACCAGTTGCGTGAGCGGAAAGATGGCCGCTTCCCGGCCCTGCTGCAGGGAGCTCAAAATG
GAGGACGCGGCGCTCGGGAGAGCGGGCGGGTGAGTCACCCACACAAAGGAAAAGGGCCTTTCCGTCCTCA
GCCGTCGCTTCATGTGACTCCACGGAGTACCGGGCGCCGTCCAGGCACCTCGATTAGTTCTCGAGCTTTT
GGAGTACGTCGTCTTTAGGTTGGGGGGAGGGGTTTTATGCGATGGAGTTTCCCCACACTGAGTGGGTGGA
GACTGAAGTTAGGCCAGCTTGGCACTTGATGTAATTCTCCTTGGAATTTGCCCTTTTTGAGTTTGGATCT
TGGTTCATTCTCAAGCCTCAGACAGTGGTTCAAAGTTTTTTTCTTCCATTTCAGGTGTCGTGAGAAGGGC
GAATTCGACCCAAGTTTGTACAAAAAAGCAGGCTGGATCCAGGTGCCACCATGGTGAGCGAGCTGATTAA
GGAGAACATGCACATGAAGCTGTACATGGAGGGCACCGTGAACAACCACCACTTCAAGTGCACATCCGAG
GGCGAAGGCAAGCCCTACGAGGGCACCCAGACCATGAGAATCAAGGCGGTCGAGGGCGGCCCTCTCCCCT
TCGCCTTCGACATCCTGGCTACCAGCTTCATGTACGGCAGCAAAACCTTCATCAACCACACCCAGGGCAT
CCCCGACTTCTTTAAGCAGTCCTTCCCCGAGGGCTTCACATGGGAGAGAGTCACCACATACGAAGATGGG
GGCGTGCTGACCGCTACCCAGGACACCAGCCTCCAGGACGGCTGCCTCATCTACAACGTCAAGATCAGAG
GGGTGAACTTCCCATCCAACGGCCCTGTGATGCAGAAGAAAACACTCGGCTGGGAGGCCTCCACCGAGAC
ACTGTACCCCGCTGACGGCGGCCTGGAAGGCAGAGCCGACATGGCCCTGAAGCTCGTGGGCGGGGGCCAC
CTGATCTGCAACCTTAAGACCACATACAGATCCAAGAAACCCGCTAAGAACCTCAAGATGCCCGGCGTCT
ACTATGTGGACAGGAGACTGGAAAGAATCAAGGAGGCCGACAAAGAGACATACGTCGAGCAGCACGAGGT
GGCTGTGGCCAGATACTGCGACCTCCCTAGCAAACTGGGGCACAAACTTAATTGAGAATTCTACCACCCA
GCTTTCTTGTACAAAGTGGTACGTCTCAAGACCAGAGGTCTCTGCTTTGACTACATCCAGCATCAGTGAT
TTTGTTGATCCAGCATCAGTGATTTTGTTGATCCAGCATCAGTGATTTTGTTGATCCAGCATCAGTGATT
TTGTTGACAACCAGAAGAGACCTGTGCTTCACTCCTCAGGTGCAGGCTGCCTATCAGAAGGTGGTGGCTG
GTGTGGCCAATGCCCTGGCTCACAAATACCACTGAGATCTTTTTCCCTCTGCCAAAAATTATGGGGACAT
CATGAAGCCCCTTGAGCATCTGACTTCTGGCTAATAAAGGAAATTTATTTTCATTGCAATAGTGTGTTGG
AATTTTTTGTGTCTCTCACTCGGAAGGACATATGGGAGGGCAAATCATTTAAAACATCAGAATGAGTATT
TGGTTTAGAGTTTGGCAACATATGCCCATATGCTGGCTGCCATGAACAAAGGTTGGCTATAAAGAGGTCA
TCAGTATATGAAACAGCCCCCTGCTGTCCATTCCTTATTCCATAGAAAAGCCTTGACTTGAGGTTAGATT
TTTTTTATATTTTGTTTTGTGTTATTTTTTTCTTTAACATCCCTAAAATTTTCCTTACATGTTTTACTAG
CCAGATTTTTCCTCCTCTCCTGACTACTCCCAGTCATAGCTGTCCCTCTTCTCTTATGGAGATCCCGAGC
GGTGCGTTTTTATGCTTGTAGTATTGTATAATGTTTTTAAGATCCAAGCTTCTGACCTCTTCTCTTCCTC
CCACAGGGCCTCGAGACAATTGCATCGATGGTACCAGTGAAAGTCTGCAATGAATTCGAGTTGGCGCGCC
TGTCATTCTAAATCTCTCTTTCAGCCTAAAGCTTTTTCCCCGTATCCCCCCAGGTGTCTGCAGGCTCAAA
GAGCAGCGAGAAGCGTTCAGAGGAAAGCGATCCCGTGCCACCTTCCCCGTGCCCGGGCTGTCCCCGCACG
CTGCCGGCTCGGGGATGCGGGGGGAGCGCCGGACCGGAGCGGAGCCCCGGGCGGCTCGCTGCTGCCCCCT
AGCGGGGGAGGGACGTAATTACATCCCTGGGGGCTTTGGGAGGGGGCTGTCCCCGTGAGCTCCCAGGCGC
GCCTGTCATTCTAAATCTCTCTTTCAGCCTAAAGCTTTTTCCCCGTATCCCCCCAGGTGTCTGCAGGCTC
AAAGAGCAGCGAGAAGCGTTCAGAGGAAAGCGATCCCGTGCCACCTTCCCCGTGCCCGGGCTGTCCCCGC
ACGCTGCCGGCTCGGGGATGCGGGGGGAGCGCCGGACCGGAGCGGAGCCCCGGGCGGCTCGCTGCTGCCC
CCTAGCGGGGGAGGGACGTAATTACATCCCTGGGGGCTTTGGGGGGGGGCTGTCCCCGTGAGCTCCCAGG
CGCGCCAACTCGGTACCGTATCGATGTCGACGTTAACGCTAGTGATATCAACTTTGTATAGAAAAGTTGG
CTCCGAATTCGCCCTTGACAGCAGAGATCCAGTTTGGTTAATTAATTGGCTCCGGTGCCCGTCAGTGGGC
AGAGCGCACATCGCCCACAGTCCCCGAGAAGTTGTGGGGAGGGGTCGGCAATTGAACCGGTGCCTAGAGA
AGGTGGCGCGGGGTAAACTGGGAAAGTGATGTCGTGTACTGGCTCCGCCTTTTTCCCGAGGGTGGGGGAG
AACCGTATATAAGTGCAGTAGTCGCCGTGAACGTTCTTTTTCGCAACGGGTTTGCCGCCAGAACACAGGT
AAGTGCCGTGTGTGGTTCCCGCGGGCCTGGCCTCTTTACGGGTTATGGCCCTTGCGTGCCTTGAATTACT
TCCACCTGGCTGCAGTACGTGATTCTTGATCCCGAGCTTCGGGTTGGAAGTGGGTGGGAGAGTTCGAGGC
CTTGCGCTTAAGGAGCCCCTTCGCCTCGTGCTTGAGTTGAGGCCTGGCCTGGGCGCTGGGGCCGCCGCGT
GCGAATCTGGTGGCACCTTCGCGCCTGTCTCGCTGCTTTCGATAAGTCTCTAGCCATTTAAAATTTTTGA
TGACCTGCTGCGACGCTTTTTTTCTGGCAAGATAGTCTTGTAAATGCGGGCCAAGATCTGCACACTGGTA
TTTCGGTTTTTGGGGCCGCGGGCGGCGACGGGGCCCGTGCGTCCCAGCGCACATGTTCGGCGAGGCGGGG
CCTGCGAGCGCGGCCACCGAGAATCGGACGGGGGTAGTCTCAAGCTGGCCGGCCTGCTCTGGTGCCTGGC
CTCGCGCCGCCGTGTATCGCCCCGCCCTGGGCGGCAAGGCTGGCCCGGTCGGCACCAGTTGCGTGAGCGG
AAAGATGGCCGCTTCCCGGCCCTGCTGCAGGGAGCTCAAAATGGAGGACGCGGCGCTCGGGAGAGCGGGC
GGGTGAGTCACCCACACAAAGGAAAAGGGCCTTTCCGTCCTCAGCCGTCGCTTCATGTGACTCCACGGAG
TACCGGGCGCCGTCCAGGCACCTCGATTAGTTCTCGAGCTTTTGGAGTACGTCGTCTTTAGGTTGGGGGG
AGGGGTTTTATGCGATGGAGTTTCCCCACACTGAGTGGGTGGAGACTGAAGTTAGGCCAGCTTGGCACTT
GATGTAATTCTCCTTGGAATTTGCCCTTTTTGAGTTTGGATCTTGGTTCATTCTCAAGCCTCAGACAGTG
GTTCAAAGTTTTTTTCTTCCATTTCAGGTGTCGTGAGAAGGGCGAATTCGACCCAAGTTTGTACAAAAAA
GCAGGCTCGCCACCATGGTGAGCAAGGGCGAGGAGCTGTTCACCGGGGTGGTGCCCATCCTGGTCGAGCT
GGACGGCGACGTAAACGGCCACAAGTTCAGCGTGAGGGGCGAGGGCGAGGGCGATGCCACCAACGGCAAG
CTGACCCTGAAGTTCATCTGCACCACCGGCAAGCTGCCCGTGCCCTGGCCCACCCTCGTGACCACCCTGA
GCCACGGCGTGCAGTGCTTCGCCCGCTACCCCGACCACATGAAGCAGCACGACTTCTTCAAGTCCGCCAT
GCCCGAAGGCTACGTCCAGGAGCGCACCATCTTCTTCAAGGACGACGGCACCTACAAGACCCGCGCCGAG
GTGAAGTTCGAGGGCGACACCCTAGTGAACCGCATCGAGCTGAAGGGCGTCGACTTCAAGGAGGACGGCA
ACATCCTGGGGCACAAGCTGGAGTACAACTTCAACAGCCACAACATCTATATCATGGCCGTCAAGCAGAA
GAACGGCATCAAGGTGAACTTCAAGATCCGCCACAACGTGGAGGACGGCAGCGTGCAGCTCGCCGACCAC
TACCAGCAGAACACCCCCATCGGCGACGGCCCCGTGCTGCTGCCCGACAGCCACTACCTGAGCACCCAGT
CCGTGCTGAGCAAAGACCCCAACGAGAAGCGCGATCACATGGTCCTGCTGGAGTTCCGCACCGCCGCCGG
GATCACTCTCGGCATGGACGAGCTGTACAAGTAATACCACCCAGCTTTCTTGTACAAAGTGGTACGCGTG
AATTCACTCCTCAGGTGCAGGCTGCCTATCAGAAGGTGGTGGCTGGTGTGGCCAATGCCCTGGCTCACAA
ATACCACTGAGATCTTTTTCCCTCTGCCAAAAATTATGGGGACATCATGAAGCCCCTTGAGCATCTGACT
TCTGGCTAATAAAGGAAATTTATTTTCATTGCAATAGTGTGTTGGAATTTTTTGTGTCTCTCACTCGGAA
GGACATATGGGAGGGCAAATCATTTAAAACATCAGAATGAGTATTTGGTTTAGAGTTTGGCAACATATGC
CCATATGCTGGCTGCCATGAACAAAGGTTGGCTATAAAGAGGTCATCAGTATATGAAACAGCCCCCTGCT
GTCCATTCCTTATTCCATAGAAAAGCCTTGACTTGAGGTTAGATTTTTTTTATATTTTGTTTTGTGTTAT
TTTTTTCTTTAACATCCCTAAAATTTTCCTTACATGTTTTACTAGCCAGATTTTTCCTCCTCTCCTGACT
ACTCCCAGTCATAGCTGTCCCTCTTCTCTTATGGAGATCCCTCGACCTGCAGCCCAAGCTTGGCGTAATC
ATGGTCATAGCTGTTTCCTGTGTGAAATTGTTATCCGCTCACAATTCCACACAACATACGAGCCGGAAGC
ATAAAGTGTAAAGCCTGGGGTGCCTAATGAGTGAGCTAACTCACATTAATTGCGTTGCGCTCACTGCCCG
CTTTCCAGTCGGGAAACCTGTCGTGCCAGCGGATCGACAGTACTAAGCTTGGTCTAATACCCAATCTCTC
GTCTTATCCAGATGTTTTATACGCCTCTGGCCCGTGTCTCAAAATCTCTGATGTTACATTGCACAAGATA
AAATAATATCATCATGAACAATAAAACTGTCTGCTTACATAAACAGTAATACAAGGGGTGTTATGAGCCA
TATTCAACGGGAAACGTCGAGGCCGCGATTAAATTCCAACATGGATGCTGATTTATATGGGTATAAATGG
GCTCGCGATAATGTCGGGCAATCAGGTGCGACAATCTATCGCTTGTATGGGAAGCCCGATGCGCCAGAGT
TGTTTCTGAAACATGGCAAAGGTAGCGTTGCCAATGATGTTACAGATGAGATGGTCAGACTAAACTGGCT
GACGGAATTTATGCCTCTTCCGACCATCAAGCATTTTATCCGTACTCCTGATGATGCATGGTTACTCACC
ACTGCGATCCCCGGAAAAACAGCATTCCAGGTATTAGAAGAATATCCTGATTCAGGTGAAAATATTGTTG
ATGCGCTGGCAGTGTTCCTGCGCCGGTTGCATTCGATTCCTGTTTGTAATTGTCCTTTTAACAGCGATCG
CGTATTTCGTCTCGCTCAGGCGCAATCACGAATGAATAACGGTTTGGTTGATGCGAGTGATTTTGATGAC
GAGCGTAATGGCTGGCCTGTTGAACAAGTCTGGAAAGAAATGCATAAACTTTTGCCATTCTCACCGGATT
CAGTCGTCACTCATGGTGATTTCTCACTTGATAACCTTATTTTTGACGAGGGGAAATTAATAGGTTGTAT
TGATGTTGGACGAGTCGGAATCGCAGACCGATACCAGGATCTTGCCATCCTATGGAACTGCCTCGGTGAG
TTTTCTCCTTCATTACAGAAACGGCTTTTTCAAAAATATGGTATTGATAATCCTGATATGAATAAATTGC
AGTTTCATTTGATGCTCGATGAGTTTTTCTAATCAGAATTGGTTAATTGGTTGTAACACTGGCAGAGCAT
TACGCTGACTTGACGGGACGGCGCAAGCTCATGACCAAAATCCCTTAACGTGAGTTACGCGTCGTTCCAC
TGAGCGTCAGAGGTATCACTAGTATTACAGAGGTAAGTTATAACAGTCGCCTAACCC
Features (pLannotate 1.2.2; 28 found; start..end, strand, type, name):
     87..675     -  rep_origin     ori: high-copy-number ColE1/pMB1/pBR322/pUC origin of replication
    846..1706    -  CDS            AmpR: β-lactamase; bla; confers resistance to ampicillin, carbenicillin, and related antibiotics
   1707..1778    -  promoter       AmpR promoter: bla
   1857..2456    +  CDS            PuroR: puromycin N-acetyltransferase; pac from Streptomyces alboniger; confers resistance to puromycin
   2461..2541    +  CDS            HBB (fragment): HBB_PONPY - Experimental evidence at transcript level: Swiss-Prot protein existence level 2. Involved in oxygen transport from the lung to the various peripheral tissues. From Pongo pygmaeus (Bornean orangutan).
   2612..2667    +  polyA_signal   β-globin poly(A) signal: rabbit β-globin polyadenylation signal (Gil and Proudfoot, 1987)
   3646..3666    +  protein_bind   attB4: mutant version of attB; core recombination site for the Gateway® BP reaction BP Clonase™
   3734..3945    +  promoter       EF-1α core promoter: core promoter for human elongation factor EF-1α
   3946..4884    +  intron         EF-1α intron A: intron upstream of the start codon of human EF-1α
   4911..4931    +  protein_bind   attB1: mutant version of attB; core recombination site for the Gateway® BP reaction BP Clonase™
   4951..5646    +  CDS            mKate2: mKate2 is a basic (constitutively fluorescent) red fluorescent protein published in 2009, derived from Entacmaea quadricolor. It is reported to be a rapidly-maturing monomer with moderate acid sensitivity.
   5666..5690    -  protein_bind   attB2: mutant version of attB; recombination site for the Gateway® BP reaction BP Clonase™
   5838..5912    +  CDS            HBB (fragment): HBB_PONPY - Experimental evidence at transcript level: Swiss-Prot protein existence level 2. Involved in oxygen transport from the lung to the various peripheral tissues. From Pongo pygmaeus (Bornean orangutan).
   5983..6038    +  polyA_signal   β-globin poly(A) signal: rabbit β-globin polyadenylation signal (Gil and Proudfoot, 1987)
   6422..6447    +  misc_feature   SA: splice acceptor site
   7119..7139    +  protein_bind   attB4: mutant version of attB; core recombination site for the Gateway® BP reaction BP Clonase™
   7207..7418    +  promoter       EF-1α core promoter: core promoter for human elongation factor EF-1α
   7419..8357    +  intron         EF-1α intron A: intron upstream of the start codon of human EF-1α
   8384..8404    +  protein_bind   attB1: mutant version of attB; core recombination site for the Gateway® BP reaction BP Clonase™
   8415..9131    +  CDS            EBFP2: EBFP2 is a basic (constitutively fluorescent) blue fluorescent protein published in 2007, derived from Aequorea victoria. It is reported to be a rapidly-maturing monomer with moderate acid sensitivity.
   9139..9163    -  protein_bind   attB2: mutant version of attB; recombination site for the Gateway® BP reaction BP Clonase™
   9167..9247    +  CDS            HBB (fragment): HBB_PONPY - Experimental evidence at transcript level: Swiss-Prot protein existence level 2. Involved in oxygen transport from the lung to the various peripheral tissues. From Pongo pygmaeus (Bornean orangutan).
   9318..9373    +  polyA_signal   β-globin poly(A) signal: rabbit β-globin polyadenylation signal (Gil and Proudfoot, 1987)
   9756..9778    -  protein_bind   lac operator (fragment): The lac repressor binds to the lac operator to inhibit transcription in E. coli. This inhibition can be relieved by adding lactose or isopropyl-β-D-thiogalactopyranoside (IPTG). lac repressor encoded by lacI
   9782..9812    -  promoter       lac promoter: promoter for the E. coli lac operon
   9827..9848    -  protein_bind   CAP binding site: CAP binding activates transcription in the presence of cAMP. E. coli catabolite activator protein
   9861..9900    -  CDS            lacI (fragment): lac repressor; lacI; The lac repressor binds to the lac operator to inhibit transcription in E. coli. This inhibition can be relieved by adding lactose or isopropyl-β-D-thiogalactopyranoside (IPTG).
  10073..10882   +  CDS            KanR: aminoglycoside phosphotransferase; aph(3')-Ia; confers resistance to kanamycin in bacteria or G418 (Geneticin®) in eukaryotes
