[The description below was written by a language model from this plasmid's Addgene catalogue record and pLannotate feature annotations shown in this document.]
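Description:
LSB-hsa-miR-3065-5p is a mammalian expression plasmid of about 11 kb, built on the Low Sensor Backbone (LSB) as a two-colour fluorescent sensor of microRNA activity. It replicates in E. coli from a high-copy ColE1/pUC-type origin and carries both β-lactamase (ampicillin) and aminoglycoside phosphotransferase (kanamycin) genes, and the record lists selection with both drugs. A puromycin N-acetyltransferase coding sequence followed by a rabbit β-globin polyadenylation signal is also present for selecting mammalian cells, although no dedicated mammalian promoter is annotated directly upstream of it.

The payload consists of two parallel transcription units with the same architecture. Each has a human EF-1α core promoter with its intron A, a fluorescent protein coding sequence flanked by Gateway attB recombination scars (attB4, attB1, attB2), and a β-globin 3' region with poly(A) signal. The first unit expresses the red protein mKate2, and according to the record it carries a target site for human miR-3065-5p in its 3' UTR. This site is not annotated separately in the feature table, but it would fall in the unannotated stretch between mKate2 and its polyadenylation signal. The second unit expresses the blue protein EBFP2 without a target site and serves as an internal reference for plasmid dosage and expression capacity. When miR-3065-5p is active in a transfected cell, it represses mKate2, so the ratio of mKate2 to EBFP2 fluorescence reports miRNA activity.

The depositor notes that the repeated poly(A) elements make the plasmid inherently unstable. The physical plasmid also differs slightly from the deposited sequence, including short insertions flanking the puromycin gene that do not affect puromycin selection.
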