Addgene plasmid #103406: LSB-hsa-miR-3065-5p
Purpose: Used to sense miRNA activity using fluorescence based tools. hsa-miR-3065-5p target in 3' UTR of of mKate. miRNA activity can be measured by the repression of mKate2 relative to EBFP2 fluorescent proteins . Plasmid is inherently unstable; please see Depositor Comments
Depositing lab: Ron Weiss. Depositing organization: Massachusetts Institute of Technology. Publication: A mixed antagonistic/synergistic miRNA repression model enables accurate predictions of multi-input miRNA sensor activity. Gam JJ, Babb J, Weiss R. Nat Commun. 2018 Jun 22;9(1):2430. doi: 10.1038/s41467-018-04575-0. PubMed 29934631.
Backbone
  Vector backbone: Low Sensor Backbone (LSB)
  Vector type: Mammalian Expression, Synthetic Biology
Growth in bacteria
  Bacterial resistance: Ampicillin and Kanamycin, 100 & 50 μg/mL
  Growth temperature: 30°C
  Growth strain: NEB Stable
  Copy number: High Copy
Gene/Insert
  Gene/Insert name: hsa-miR-3065-5p target
  Species: H. sapiens (human)
  Entrez Gene: MIR3065 (a.k.a. mir-3065)
  Promoter: EF-1a
  Cloning method: Gibson Cloning
Terms and licenses: Academic/Nonprofit Terms; Industry Terms: Not Available to Industry
Depositor comments: Please note that this plasmid is inherently unstable due to a repeating poly A element. We recommend performing a diagnostic digest on multiple colonies upon receipt. The depositors would like to note the presence of several discrepancies between the depositor sequence and physical plasmid sequence. In particular, the sequences upstream and downstream of the puromycin coding region have 10 bp insertions which do not affect the ability to perform puromycin selection. The sequences for those regions within the physical plasmids are as follows: Upstream of Puro: GAATTCGACCGCCTGTCTCAAGGTGCCACC; Downstream of Puro: GCTTTGAGACTACGCGTGAATTCACTCCTC.
How to cite: LSB-hsa-miR-3065-5p was a gift from Ron Weiss (Addgene plasmid # 103406 ; http://n2t.net/addgene:103406 ; RRID:Addgene_103406)
