>Addgene plasmid #103406 | LSB-hsa-miR-3065-5p | depositor partial sequence | sequence record 195862 | hsa-miR-3065-5p target
TCCAGCATCAGTGATTTTGTTGA
