>Addgene plasmid #103406 | LSB-hsa-miR-3065-5p | addgene partial sequence | sequence record 272316 | mKate2-F 5'-ACCCGCTAAGAACCTCAAGA-3'
ATCAAGGAGGCCGACAAAGAGACATACGTCGAGCAGCACGAGGTGGCTGTGGCCAGATACTGCGACCTCC
CTAGCAAACTGGGGCACAAACTTAATTGAGAATTCTACCACCCAGCTTTCTTGTACAAAGTGGTACGTCT
CAAGACCAGAGGTCTCTGCTTTGACTACATCCAGCATCAGTGATTTTGTTGATCCAGCATCAGTGATTTT
GTTGATCCAGCATCAGTGATTTTGTTGATCCAGCATCAGTGATTTTGTTGACAACCAGAAGAGACCTGTG
CTTCACTCCTCAGGTGCAGGCTGCCTATCAGAAGGTGGTGGCTGGTGTGGCCAATGCCCTGGCTCACAAA
TACCACTGAGATCTTTTTCCCTCTGCCAAAAATTATGGGGACATCATGAAGCCCCTTGAGCATCTGACTT
CTGGCTAATAAAGGAAATTTATTTTCATTGCAATAGTGTGTTGGAATTTTTTGTGTCTCTCACTCGGAAG
GACATATGGGAGGGCAAATCATTTAAAACATCAGAATGAGTATTTGGTTTAGAGTTTGGCAACATATGCC
CATATGCTGGCTGC
